Addgene plasmid #113986: pOGG012
Purpose: Vector construction module. Partition genes (parABCDE) for plasmid stability in absence of antibiotic selection for construction of Golden Gate cloning vectors
Depositing lab: Philip Poole. Depositing organization: University of Oxford. Publication: A Bacterial Expression Vector Archive (BEVA) for Flexible Modular Assembly of Golden Gate-Compatible Vectors. Geddes BA, Mendoza-Suarez MA, Poole PS. Front Microbiol. 2019 Jan 14;9:3345. doi: 10.3389/fmicb.2018.03345. eCollection 2018. PubMed 30692983.
Backbone
  Vector backbone: pLVC-P4-par
  Vector type: Bacterial Expression
Growth in bacteria
  Bacterial resistance: Spectinomycin, 50 μg/mL
  Growth temperature: 37°C
  Growth strain: DH5alpha
  Copy number: High Copy
Gene/Insert
  Gene/Insert name: Partition genes (parABCDE)
  Species: Synthetic
  Mutation: Domesticated for Golden Gate cloning
  Cloning method: Unknown
Terms and licenses: Academic/Nonprofit Terms; Industry Terms: Not Available to Industry
Depositor comments: pLVC-P4-par. Backbone from Invitrogen for synthesised parts. Please visit https://www.biorxiv.org/content/early/2018/08/16/392423 for bioRxiv preprint.
How to cite: pOGG012 was a gift from Philip Poole (Addgene plasmid # 113986 ; http://n2t.net/addgene:113986 ; RRID:Addgene_113986)
