[The description below was written by a language model from this plasmid's Addgene catalogue record and pLannotate feature annotations shown in this document.]
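Description:
pOGG012 is a vector-construction module from the Bacterial Expression Vector Archive (BEVA), a toolkit for assembling custom Golden Gate-compatible bacterial vectors from interchangeable parts. It is not an expression plasmid in its own right. It is a donor plasmid that stores one part, the parABCDE partition region, in a commercial gene-synthesis backbone (recorded as pLVC-P4-par). The roughly 5 kb plasmid is maintained in E. coli through a high-copy ColE1/pUC-type origin. Selection is with spectinomycin via the aadA aminoglycoside adenylyltransferase gene, which lies downstream of an annotated AmpR (bla) promoter. The short fragments of M13 ori, lacZα, lacI and RSF ori, together with a T7 promoter, appear to be backbone remnants and not functional components of the module.

The payload is a synthetic copy of the par locus, sequence-domesticated for Golden Gate cloning, which normally means that internal recognition sites for the Type IIS assembly enzymes have been removed. The annotation describes parD and parE on one strand and parB and parA on the other, a divergent arrangement. A parC reading frame is named in the catalogue entry but was not called by the automated annotation. ParD and ParE form a type II toxin-antitoxin pair: ParE poisons DNA gyrase, ParD neutralises it, and cells that lose the plasmid are killed or growth-arrested after segregation. The parA and parB products are annotated as involved in plasmid partition.

When this module is built into an assembled vector, it is intended to keep the plasmid stably inherited without antibiotic selection. This is useful wherever selective pressure cannot be maintained. The record does not state the assembly enzyme or the overhangs that flank the part.
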