Features (pLannotate 1.2.2; 12 found; start..end, strand, type, name):
      3..134     -  rep_origin     M13 ori (fragment): M13 bacteriophage origin of replication; arrow indicates direction of (+) strand synthesis
    155..311     -  CDS            lacZα (fragment): LacZα fragment of β-galactosidase; lacZ fragment
    320..338     +  promoter       T7 promoter: promoter for bacteriophage T7 RNA polymerase
    514..822     -  CDS            parE: PARE_ECOLX - Experimental evidence at protein level: Swiss-Prot protein existence level 1. Toxin component of a type II toxin-antitoxin (TA) system involved in plasmid partition. Acts by inhibiting DNA gyrase, converting supercoiled plasmid DNA into a singly cleaved linear form in an ATP-dependent fashion. To do so it probably interacts with one of the gyrase subunits. Gyrase inhibition is prevented by antitoxin ParD, and is reversed in vitro by incubation with ParD. In cells that have lost the plasmid filamentation and growth inhibition occur; this is suppressed when ParD is supplied in trans
    822..1070    -  CDS            parD: PARD_ECOLX - Experimental evidence at protein level: Swiss-Prot protein existence level 1. Antitoxin component of a type II toxin-antitoxin (TA) system involved in plasmid partition. Inhibits the anti-DNA gyrase activity of toxin ParE; reverses and restores gyrase catalytic activity in vitro. The parDE operon alone is capable of stabilizing an RK2-derived minireplicon under defined growth conditions in several different Gram- negative bacteria. It does so by the post-segregational killing (PSK) of plasmid-free cells, also referred to as a plasmid addiction system. Binds its own promoter, autor
   1199..2041    +  CDS            parB: PARB4_ECOLX - Protein predicted: Swiss-Prot protein existence level 4. Involved in plasmid partition. From Escherichia coli.
   2005..2661    +  CDS            parA: PARA4_ECOLX - Protein inferred from homology: Swiss-Prot protein existence level 3. Involved in plasmid partition. From Escherichia coli.
   2861..2908    -  CDS            lacI (fragment): lac repressor; lacI; The lac repressor binds to the lac operator to inhibit transcription in E. coli. This inhibition can be relieved by adding lactose or isopropyl-β-D-thiogalactopyranoside (IPTG).
   2945..2985    -  rep_origin     RSF ori (fragment): Plasmids containing the RSF 1030 origin of replication can be propagated in E. coli cells that contain additional plasmids with compatible origins.
   3063..3651    -  rep_origin     ori: high-copy-number ColE1/pMB1/pBR322/pUC origin of replication
   3828..4616    -  CDS            aadA: S3AD_ECOLX - Experimental evidence at protein level: Swiss-Prot protein existence level 1. Mediates bacterial resistance to the antibiotics streptomycin and spectinomycin. From Escherichia coli.
   4836..4940    -  promoter       AmpR promoter: bla
>Addgene plasmid #113986 | pOGG012 | addgene full sequence | sequence record 223365 | Addgene NGS Result
CTAAATTGTAAGCGTTAATATTTTGTTAAAATTCGCGTTAAATTTTTGTTAAATCAGCTCATTTTTTAAC
CAATAGGCCGAAATCGGCAAAATCCCTTATAAATCAAAAGAATAGACCGAGATAGGGTTGAGTGGCCGCT
ACAGGGCGCTCCCATTCGCCATTCAGGCTGCGCAACTGTTGGGAAGGGCGTTTCGGTGCGGGCCTCTTCG
CTATTACGCCAGCTGGCGAAAGGGGGATGTGCTGCAAGGCGATTAAGTTGGGTAACGCCAGGGTTTTCCC
AGTCACGACGTTGTAAAACGACGGCCAGTGAGCGCGACGTAATACGACTCACTATAGGGCGAATTGAGTG
AAGGCCGTCAAGGCCTAGGCGCGCCATGAGCTCCACTCTGTGCGTCTCATTACTGCATGAGCTTGTGGAA
GTGTGCTGAGCATAAATGATTCTCCTAGCTGTTCTTTGGGTAAGTACGCCATCAGGACGTTGTGAGTGGC
GCGATTTTTAGCGGCTGAAATCAGCCCTTGAGCCTGTCGGCAAGTCGCGTCATGAGGTCCATGCGCTCAT
GCAGGATCGCCACGACCAACGCGGGTTCGCCCGCACGCGGCAGGCAAAAAACGTAGTGGTGTTCGCAGCG
GGCCATCCGCAGCGCGGGAAAGAGTTCGCTCATGTCCTTAAACGGGCCTTCGCCGGCGGCAAGCCTGGCT
ATGCCCTGTTCCAGCTTAGCGATATAGCGGCGCACCTGCGCCGCGCCCCACTCCCGGCGCGTGTAGCGGA
TGATGCCGCGTAGATCGGCTTCGGCCTCAGCCGTGAGGATGTAGGCCGTCAAGCGCGATCCCCGCTGAGT
TCTTCATCAAGAATTTCGCCGACGCTCTTGGTGGACACCTTGCCGGCAAGCCCATCGTTGATGCGGTTCC
CCAGCATGGTTTTCAGTTCCTGCCATGCCTGATCGGCATCAGCGTCACCGGGGAACAGACGTTCGAGGGC
GTATTGCTTAATGGTCTTGCCCTGCAAGGCGGCCAGGGCTTTCAGGCTCTGGTGCTGCTGGTCCGTCATG
TCGATTGTCAGGCGGCTCATTGGATAACCTCCATAAAATACACGTAACCACATTAGCACATATGTGGGCG
TGAGGCTACAGCGCGAGGCGCATTAAGGTCGGGAAAATGCGCTAGGCGCATTTAAATTGCGTATTGCTGT
AATGCGCCATGCCGGCTAGACTAGGCCCAAATGGGTATACCCAATTTGACCAAGGGGGACGCGATGAGGG
CGGCCAAGCACTACCGACAACTTCTATCCATCGACTTCAACATCGAGGCGCTGGCCTTCGTGCCTGGACC
CGACGGCACACGCGGCCGGCGCATCCACGTCCTGGGGCGCGAGGTCCGCGACCGGCCCGGCCTGGTCGAG
TACCTTTCGCCGGCGTTCGGCTCGCGGGTGGCGCTGGACGGCTACTGCAAGGCCAATTTCGATGCAGTGC
TGCACCTGGCGTACCCCGATCATCAGCAATGGGGCCACGCATGAAGCGCCGAAGCTACGCCATGCTGCGC
GCCGCTGCCGCGCTGGCCGTCCTGGTCGTTGCCTCGCCGGCATGGGCCGAGCTGCGCGGCGAGGTCGTGC
GCATCATCGACGGCGACACCATCGACGTGCTGGTAGACAAGCAGCCGGTGCGCGTGCGCCTGGTGGACAT
TGACGCGCCGGAAAAGCGGCAAGCCTTCGGCGAACGTGCGCGCCAGGCGCTGGCCGGCATGGTGTTCCGC
CGGCACGTCCTGGTCGACGAGAAGGACACCGACCGTTACGGCCGCACGCTGGGCACCGTCTGGGTCAACA
TGGAGCTGGCCAGCCGGCCGCCGCAGCCGCGCAACGTCAACGCCGCGATGGTTCACCAGGGCATGGCGTG
GGCCTATCGCTTCCACGGCCGCGCGGCCGACCCTGAAATGCTGCGGCTCGAACAGGAGGCGCGAGGCAAG
CGCGTCGGCCTCTGGTCCGATCCGCACGCCGTCGAGCCGTGGAAATGGCGACGCGAGAGCAACAACCGGA
GGGACGAAGGTTGAAGGTCGCCCGCATCTACCTGCGCGCCAGTACGGACGAGCAGAATCTTGAACGCCAG
GAGAGCCTTGTAGCGGCCACGCGGGCCGCCGGGTACTACGTCGCCGGCATCTACCGCGAGAAGGCGTCCG
GCGCACGCGCCGACCGGCCCGAGCTGCTGCGCATGATCGCGGACCTGCAACCTGGTGAAGTCGTCGTTGC
GGAGAAGATCGACCGCATCAGCCGCTTGCCGTTGGCCGAGGCCGAGCGCCTGGTTGCGTCGATCCGGGCC
AAAGGGGCCAAGCTGGCCGTGCCTGGCGTGGTGGACCTGTCGGAGCTGGCCGCCGAGGCGAACGGAGTGG
CGAAAATCGTTCTGGAATCCGTCCAGGACATGCTTTTGAAGCTCGCCTTGCAGATGGCCCGCGACGACTA
CGAGGATCGGCGCGAGCGTCAACGTCAGGGTGTCCAGTTGGCGAAGGCCGCCGGCCGCTACACCGGCCGC
AAACGTGACGCCGGCATGCACGACCGCATCATCACGCTTCGCTCCGGCGGATCGAGCATTGCCAAGACGG
CCAAGCTGGTCGGATGCAGCCCGAGCCAGGTCAAACGAGTGTGGGCGGCCTGGAACGCGCAGCAGCAAAA
ATAAAGCCGGGCAGTGCCCGGCTTTTCTCACCTTTTCGCGTCCCGCAGGGCCGCTGCGAGCGCCCTACCT
AGATCCTCGCTTTCCCCCTCGGTGTAGTCCGGCCAGGGCACGAAGGGCGCGGATGCGAACCTGTTGAGCA
GGTCAGATGAGACGCACGAAGTGGGTACCTCTTAATTAACTGGCCTCATGGGCCTTCACTTCACTGCCCG
CTTTCCAGTCGGGAAACCTGTCGTGCCAGCTGCATTAACATGGTCATAGCTGTTTCCTTGCGTATTGGGC
GCTCTCCGCTTCCTCGCTCACTGACTCGCTGCGCTCGGTCGTTCGGGTAAAGCCTGGGGTGCCTAATGAG
CAAAAGGCCAGCAAAAGGCCAGGAACCGTAAAAAGGCCGCGTTGCTGGCGTTTTTCCATAGGCTCCGCCC
CCCTGACGAGCATCACAAAAATCGACGCTCAAGTCAGAGGTGGCGAAACCCGACAGGACTATAAAGATAC
CAGGCGTTTCCCCCTGGAAGCTCCCTCGTGCGCTCTCCTGTTCCGACCCTGCCGCTTACCGGATACCTGT
CCGCCTTTCTCCCTTCGGGAAGCGTGGCGCTTTCTCATAGCTCACGCTGTAGGTATCTCAGTTCGGTGTA
GGTCGTTCGCTCCAAGCTGGGCTGTGTGCACGAACCCCCCGTTCAGCCCGACCGCTGCGCCTTATCCGGT
AACTATCGTCTTGAGTCCAACCCGGTAAGACACGACTTATCGCCACTGGCAGCAGCCACTGGTAACAGGA
TTAGCAGAGCGAGGTATGTAGGCGGTGCTACAGAGTTCTTGAAGTGGTGGCCTAACTACGGCTACACTAG
AAGAACAGTATTTGGTATCTGCGCTCTGCTGAAGCCAGTTACCTTCGGAAAAAGAGTTGGTAGCTCTTGA
TCCGGCAAACAAACCACCGCTGGTAGCGGTGGTTTTTTTGTTTGCAAGCAGCAGATTACGCGCAGAAAAA
AAGGATCTCAAGAAGATCCTTTGATCTTTTCTACGGGGTCTGACGCTCAGTGGAACGAAAACTCACGTTA
AGGGATTTTGGTCATGAGATTATCAAAAAGGATCTTCACCTAGATCCTTTTAAATTAAAAATGAAGTTTT
AAATCAATCTAAAGTATATATGAGTAAACTTGGTCTGACAGTTATTATTTACCCACCACTTTGGTAATTT
CGCCTTTCACGTAATGCACAAATTCTTCCAGCTGATCCGCACGGCTGGCCAGACGATCTTCTTCCTGGCC
CAGATACGCCTGACGCGCTTCCAGAATCACCGGCTGATACTGCGCCGGCAGACGTTCCATGGCCCAATCC
GCCGCCACATCTTTCGGCGCAATTTTGCCGGTCACCGCGCTATACCAAATACGGCTCAGGGTCAGCACCA
CGTTGCGTTCATCACCCGCCCAATCCGGCGGGCTGTTCCACAGGGTCAGGGTTTCGTTCAGCGCTTCAAA
CAGGTCCTGTTCCGGCACCGGATCAAACAGTTCTTCCGCTGCCGGACCAACCAGCGCCACGCTATGTTCA
CGCGCTTTGGTCAGCAGAATGGCCAGATCGATATCAATGGTCGCCGGTTCAAAAATGCCGGCCAGAATAT
CGTTACGCTGCCATTCGCCAAACTGCAGCTCACGTTTCGCCGGATAACGCCACGGAATAATGTCATCATG
CACCACGATGGTCACTTCCACCGCACGCAGAATTTCGCTTTCACCCGGGCTCGCGCTGGTTTCCAGCAGA
TCGTTAATCAGCGCACGACGGGTGGTTTCATCCAGACGCACGGTCACGGTCACCAGCAGATCAATATCGC
TATGCGGTTTCAGGCCGCCATCCACCGCGCTGCCATACAGATGCACGGCCAGCAGGGTCGGTTCCAGATG
ACGTTCAATCACGCCCACCACTTCAGACAGCTGGGTGCTCACTTCCGCAATCACCGCTTCACGCATAATG
TTCAGTTTGGTTTTCGGACGGCTGCCCTGCTGGGTCACATCGTTGCTGCTCCACAGCATCAGGCAACGGC
CCACCGCATAACGCGCCTGCTGTTTGCTCGCACGCGGCATGCTCTGCACGCCAAAAAAGCAATCATAGCA
CGCCATAAACACCGCCACCGCACCATTACCGCCGCTACGTTCGGTCAGGGTACGGCTCCAATTACGGCTA
CGCATACTCTTCCTTTTTCAATATTATTGAAGCATTTATCAGGGTTATTGTCTCATGAGCGGATACATAT
TTGAATGTATTTAGAAAAATAAACAAATAGGGGTTCCGCGCACATTTCCCCGAAAAGTGCCAC
